LOCUS       Exported 6827 bp ds-DNA circular SYN 13-MAY-2021
DEFINITION  AAV plasmid with hs671 promoter driving expression of iCre..
ACCESSION   .
VERSION     .
KEYWORDS    pEMS2024
SOURCE      synthetic DNA construct
  ORGANISM  synthetic DNA construct
REFERENCE   1 (bases 1 to 6827)
  AUTHORS   Simpson E, Korecki AJ, Fornes O, McGill TJ, Cueva-Vargas JL,
            Agostinone J, Farkas RA, Hickmott JW, Lam SL, Mathelier A, Renner
            LM, Stoddard J, Zhou M, Di Polo A, Neuringer M, Wasserman WW
  TITLE     New MiniPromoter Ple345 (NEFL) Drives Strong and Specific Expression
            in Retinal Ganglion Cells of Mouse and Primate Retina.
  JOURNAL   Hum Gene Ther. 2018 Jul 31. doi: 10.1089/hum.2018.118.
  PUBMED    30062914
REFERENCE   2 (bases 1 to 6827)
  AUTHORS   .
  TITLE     Direct Submission
  JOURNAL   Exported May 13, 2021 from SnapGene Server 1.1.58
            http://www.snapgene.com
FEATURES             Location/Qualifiers
     source          1..6827
                     /organism="synthetic DNA construct"
                     /mol_type="other DNA"
     repeat_region   1..130
                     /label=AAV2 ITR
     CDS             complement(282..299)
                     /codon_start=1
                     /product="6xHis affinity tag"
                     /label=6xHis
                     /translation="HHHHHH"
     regulatory      2344..2353
                     /regulatory_class="other"
                     /note="vertebrate consensus sequence for strong initiation
                     of translation (Kozak, 1987)"
     intron          2385..2517
                     /label=chimeric intron
                     /note="chimera between introns from human beta-globin and
                     immunoglobulin heavy chain genes"
     primer_bind     2500..2519
                     /label=pMT2-F
                     /note="Synthetic intron, forward primer"
     polyA_signal    3598..3719
                     /label=SV40 poly(A) signal
                     /note="SV40 polyadenylation signal"
     primer_bind     complement(3609..3628)
                     /label=EBV-rev
                     /note="SV40 polyA terminator, reverse primer"
     primer_bind     3663..3682
                     /label=SV40pA-R
                     /note="SV40 polyA, reverse primer"
     repeat_region   3888..4017
                     /label=AAV2 ITR
     primer_bind     complement(4036..4053)
                     /label=M13 Forward
                     /note="In lacZ gene. Also called M13-F20 or M13 (-21)
                     Forward"
     primer_bind     complement(4036..4052)
                     /label=M13 fwd
                     /note="common sequencing primer, one of multiple similar
                     variants"
     primer_bind     complement(4045..4067)
                     /label=M13/pUC Forward
                     /note="In lacZ gene"
     rep_origin      4194..4649
                     /direction=RIGHT
                     /label=f1 ori
                     /note="f1 bacteriophage origin of replication; arrow
                     indicates direction of (+) strand synthesis"
     primer_bind     complement(4281..4300)
                     /label=F1ori-R
                     /note="F1 origin, reverse primer"
     primer_bind     4491..4512
                     /label=F1ori-F
                     /note="F1 origin, forward primer"
     promoter        4675..4779
                     /gene="bla"
                     /label=AmpR promoter
     CDS             4780..5640
                     /codon_start=1
                     /gene="bla"
                     /product="beta-lactamase"
                     /label=AmpR
                     /note="confers resistance to ampicillin, carbenicillin, and
                     related antibiotics"
                     /translation="MSIQHFRVALIPFFAAFCLPVFAHPETLVKVKDAEDQLGARVGYI
                     ELDLNSGKILESFRPEERFPMMSTFKVLLCGAVLSRIDAGQEQLGRRIHYSQNDLVEYS
                     PVTEKHLTDGMTVRELCSAAITMSDNTAANLLLTTIGGPKELTAFLHNMGDHVTRLDRW
                     EPELNEAIPNDERDTTMPVAMATTLRKLLTGELLTLASRQQLIDWMEADKVAGPLLRSA
                     LPAGWFIADKSGAGERGSRGIIAALGPDGKPSRIVVIYTTGSQATMDERNRQIAEIGAS
                     LIKHW"
     primer_bind     complement(4998..5017)
                     /label=Amp-R
                     /note="Ampicillin resistance gene, reverse primer"
     rep_origin      5811..6399
                     /direction=RIGHT
                     /label=ori
                     /note="high-copy-number ColE1/pMB1/pBR322/pUC origin of
                     replication"
     primer_bind     6300..6319
                     /label=pBR322ori-F
                     /note="pBR322 origin, forward primer"
     primer_bind     6553..6570
                     /label=L4440
                     /note="L4440 vector, forward primer"
     protein_bind    6687..6708
                     /label=CAP binding site
                     /bound_moiety="E. coli catabolite activator protein"
                     /note="CAP binding activates transcription in the presence
                     of cAMP."
     promoter        6723..6753
                     /label=lac promoter
                     /note="promoter for the E. coli lac operon"
     protein_bind    6761..6777
                     /label=lac operator
                     /bound_moiety="lac repressor encoded by lacI"
                     /note="The lac repressor binds to the lac operator to
                     inhibit transcription in E. coli. This inhibition can be
                     relieved by adding lactose or
                     isopropyl-beta-D-thiogalactopyranoside (IPTG)."
     primer_bind     6766..6788
                     /label=M13/pUC Reverse
                     /note="In lacZ gene"
     primer_bind     6785..6801
                     /label=M13 rev
                     /note="common sequencing primer, one of multiple similar
                     variants"
     primer_bind     6785..6801
                     /label=M13 Reverse
                     /note="In lacZ gene. Also called M13-rev"
ORIGIN
        1 ctgcgcgctc gctcgctcac tgaggccgcc cgggcaaagc ccgggcgtcg ggcgaccttt
       61 ggtcgcccgg cctcagtgag cgagcgagcg cgcagagagg gagtggccaa ctccatcact
      121 aggggttcct tgtagttaat gattaacccg ccatgctact tatctacgta gccatgctct
      181 aggaagatcg gaattcccta ggccggccac gcgtggcgcg tgctgagatt gtgtgatgtg
      241 gagaaaagga agatatgcag agatgttagc atggccacag ggtgatggtg gtggtggtgc
      301 tggggcaagt gtgcactact aataggagaa gatgtcaaaa aaaatgaagc ataataatag
      361 tgcaatttat ccttgctaaa cgtactgcag tgtgctataa ttaaatatga aaacctaaat
      421 ttatctctat gttcggttgt cattaattta acagggagtg cacatgttct aatctaatgg
      481 ttgatttttt ttctccatgt gcagcatatt aaaatgtata ttagcctcaa ggtgcataaa
      541 cacaaaataa tagaccaaag gttttggcct gtggagaaaa aaaatccatg ctcaaaggcc
      601 gtcaagtagc tgtgatgcag gggagacact cacttagcct cattaagcca aagctctctt
      661 ttgcttgtct tttgttctgc atgacagcag cctctttgtt gtataataat tcattccaag
      721 ttcgttccaa gctaccgaaa ctggtgaact gtggccattt taatgagaag tattggtggt
      781 atgcataatc tggaagccac gtgggccaga caatcacaga gcactgcagc cagcaaaatg
      841 agatattgtc gaaatcacaa atttgtcaag ttgtttttgg acagggtatt ataataagca
      901 ctaaaatatg catcctatta ctctgcatct gccagtcaaa gatcactgta atgaatgcgt
      961 gctgcagggt ataaccaggc cgttttccta agtaaaacaa accacagagt acagaaaaga
     1021 attgtgtggg tttttttttt tttttttggc attgtttgac tttttttttt ttcctaatcc
     1081 ttttgcacca ggagtcaggt tctcctggca tggtgtccac tgctagcagt gaatacacag
     1141 gccctgctgg tgccagggag ttaacatgaa tacattgctt ttttaatagg tgtgcttacc
     1201 atctgagaat acaaaacctc aaactcaagg cttcaattga gtctactgaa gaattcctgg
     1261 gagagaaaag ggaaaaagga ggagaaaaaa atatctctcc caatgatcct aagccttatg
     1321 ttttatcctt ttctacttca aatggcttag cctttgggac ttgttttgtt gtttgttttt
     1381 ctgtttgttt atttttgctt ttttgtctgt ctgttgattt atttgctttt tagatgaacc
     1441 taaagctttg ggaagaaatg ggtgagatgc tagagctcca ggaacatcca aactgagcag
     1501 ccggggtccc ccccaccccc caccccgccc cacgcggcaa ctttgagcct gtgctgggac
     1561 agagcctcta gttcctaaat tagtccatga ggtcagaggc agcactgcca ttgtaacgcg
     1621 attggagagg atcacgtcac cggacacgcc cccaggcatc tccctgggtc tcctaaactt
     1681 ggcggggaga agttttagcc cttaagtttt agcctttaac ccccatattc agaactgtgc
     1741 gagttggcga aaccccacaa atcacaacaa actgtacaca acaccgagct agaggtgatc
     1801 tttcttgtcc attccacaca ggccttagta atgcgtcgcc atagcaacag tgtcactagt
     1861 agcaccagca cttccccaca ccctccccct caggaatccg tactctccag tgaaccccag
     1921 aaacctctgg agagttctgg acaagggcgg aacccacaac tccgattact caagggaggc
     1981 ggggaagctc caccagacgc gaaactgctg gaagattcct ggccccaagg cctcctccgg
     2041 ctcgctgatt ggcccagcgg agagtgggcg gggccggtga agactcctta aaggcgcagg
     2101 gcggcgagca ggtcaccaga cgctgacagc tactcagaac caaatctggt tccatccaga
     2161 gacaagcgaa gacaagagaa gcagagcgag cggcgcgttc ccgatcctcg gccaggacca
     2221 gccttcccca gagcatccct gccgcggagc gcaaccttcc caggagcatc cctgccgcgg
     2281 agcgcaactt tccccggagc atccacgccg cggagcgcag ccttccagaa gcagagcgcg
     2341 gcgccatggc ggcgcgccga agttggtcgt gaggcactgg gcaggtaagt atcaaggtta
     2401 caagacaggt ttaaggagac caatagaaac tgggcttgtc gagacagaga agactcttgc
     2461 gtttctgata ggcacctatt ggtcttactg acatccactt tgcctttctc tccacaggtg
     2521 tccactccca ggcggccgcc accatgtcca acctgctgac tgtgcaccaa aacctgcctg
     2581 ccctccctgt ggatgccacc tctgatgaag tcaggaagaa cctgatggac atgttcaggg
     2641 acaggcaggc cttctctgaa cacacctgga agatgctcct gtctgtgtgc agatcctggg
     2701 ctgcctggtg caagctgaac aacaggaaat ggttccctgc tgaacctgag gatgtgaggg
     2761 actacctcct gtacctgcaa gccagaggcc tggctgtgaa gaccatccaa cagcacctgg
     2821 gccagctcaa catgctgcac aggagatctg gcctgcctcg cccttctgac tccaatgctg
     2881 tgtccctggt gatgaggaga atcagaaagg agaatgtgga tgctggggag agagccaagc
     2941 aggccctggc ctttgaacgc actgactttg accaagtcag atccctgatg gagaactctg
     3001 acagatgcca ggacatcagg aacctggcct tcctgggcat tgcctacaac accctgctgc
     3061 gcattgccga aattgccaga atcagagtga aggacatctc ccgcaccgat ggtgggagaa
     3121 tgctgatcca cattggcagg accaagaccc tggtgtccac agctggtgtg gagaaggccc
     3181 tgtccctggg ggttaccaag ctggtggaga gatggatctc tgtgtctggt gtggctgatg
     3241 accccaacaa ctacctgttc tgccgggtca gaaagaatgg tgtggctgcc ccttctgcca
     3301 cctcccaact gtccacccgg gccctggaag ggatctttga ggccacccac cgcctgatct
     3361 atggtgccaa ggatgactct gggcagagat acctggcctg gtctggccac tctgccagag
     3421 tgggtgctgc cagggacatg gccagggctg gtgtgtccat ccctgaaatc atgcaggctg
     3481 gtggctggac caatgtgaac atagtgatga actacatcag aaacctggac tctgagactg
     3541 gggccatggt gaggctgctc gaggatgggg actgagcggc cgcgatcgca gacatgataa
     3601 gatacattga tgagtttgga caaaccacaa ctagaatgca gtgaaaaaaa tgctttattt
     3661 gtgaaatttg tgatgctatt gctttatttg taaccattat aagctgcaat aaacaagtta
     3721 acaacaacaa ttgcattcat tttatgtttc aggttcaggg ggagatgtgg gaggtttttt
     3781 aaagcaagta aaacctctac aaatgtggta gtcgaaattc ccgataagga tcttcctaga
     3841 gcatggctac gtagataagt agcatggcgg gttaatcatt aactacaagg aacccctagt
     3901 gatggagttg gccactccct ctctgcgcgc tcgctcgctc actgaggccg ggcgaccaaa
     3961 ggtcgcccga cgcccgggct ttgcccgggc ggcctcagtg agcgagcgag cgcgcagcct
     4021 taattaacct aattcactgg ccgtcgtttt acaacgtcgt gactgggaaa accctggcgt
     4081 tacccaactt aatcgccttg cagcacatcc ccctttcgcc agctggcgta atagcgaaga
     4141 ggcccgcacc gatcgccctt cccaacagtt gcgcagcctg aatggcgaat gggnnnnnnn
     4201 nnnnnnnnnn nnnnnnnnnn nnnnnnnnnn nnnnnnnnnn nnnnnnnnnn nnnnnnnnnn
     4261 nnnnnnnnnn nnnnnnnnnn nnnnnnnnnn nnnnnnnnnn nnnnnnnnnn nnnnnnncnn
     4321 nnnnnnnnnn nnnnnnnnnn nnnnnnnnnn nnnnnnnnnn nnnnnnnnnn nnnnnnnnnn
     4381 nnnnnnnnnn nnnnnnnnnn nnnnnnnnna nnnnnnnnnn nnnnnnnnnn nnnnnnnnnn
     4441 nnnnnnnnnn nnnnnnnnnc ctttgacgtt ggagtccacg ttctttaata gtggactctt
     4501 gttccaaact ggaacaacac tcaaccctat ctcggtctat tcttttgatt tataagggat
     4561 tttgccgatt tcggcctatt ggttaaaaaa tgagctgatt taacaaaaat ttaacgcgaa
     4621 ttttaacaaa atattaacgc ttacaattta ggtggcactt ttcggggaaa tgtgcgcgga
     4681 acccctattt gtttattttt ctaaatacat tcaaatatgt atccgctcat gagacaataa
     4741 ccctgataaa tgcttcaata atattgaaaa aggaagagta tgagtattca acatttccgt
     4801 gtcgccctta ttcccttttt tgcggcattt tgccttcctg tttttgctca cccagaaacg
     4861 ctggtgaaag taaaagatgc tgaagatcag ttgggtgcac gagtgggtta catcgaactg
     4921 gatctcaaca gcggtaagat ccttgagagt tttcgccccg aagaacgttt tccaatgatg
     4981 agcactttta aagttctgct atgtggcgcg gtattatccc gtattgacgc cgggcaagag
     5041 caactcggtc gccgcataca ctattctcag aatgacttgg ttgagtactc accagtcaca
     5101 gaaaagcatc ttacggatgg catgacagta agagaattat gcagtgctgc cataaccatg
     5161 agtgataaca ctgcggccaa cttacttctg acaacgatcg gaggaccgaa ggagctaacc
     5221 gcttttttgc acaacatggg ggatcatgta actcgccttg atcgttggga accggagctg
     5281 aatgaagcca taccaaacga cgagcgtgac accacgatgc ctgtagcaat ggcaacaacg
     5341 ttgcgcaaac tattaactgg cgaactactt actctagctt cccggcaaca attaatagac
     5401 tggatggagg cggataaagt tgcaggacca cttctgcgct cggcccttcc ggctggctgg
     5461 tttattgctg ataaatctgg agccggtgag cgtgggtctc gcggtatcat tgcagcactg
     5521 gggccagatg gtaagccctc ccgtatcgta gttatctaca cgacggggag tcaggcaact
     5581 atggatgaac gaaatagaca gatcgctgag ataggtgcct cactgattaa gcattggtaa
     5641 ctgtcagacc aagtttactc atatatactt tagattgatt taaaacttca tttttaattt
     5701 aaaaggatct aggtgaagat cctttttgat aatctcatga ccaaaatccc ttaacgtgag
     5761 ttttcgttcc actgagcgtc agaccccgta gaaaagatca aaggatcttc ttgagatcct
     5821 ttttttctgc gcgtaatctg ctgcttgcaa acaaaaaaac caccgctacc agcggtggtt
     5881 tgtttgccgg atcaagagct accaactctt tttccgaagg taactggctt cagcagagcg
     5941 cagataccaa atactgttct tctagtgtag ccgtagttag gccaccactt caagaactct
     6001 gtagcaccgc ctacatacct cgctctgcta atcctgttac cagtggctgc tgccagtggc
     6061 gataagtcgt gtcttaccgg gttggactca agacgatagt taccggataa ggcgcagcgg
     6121 tcgggctgaa cggggggttc gtgcacacag cccagcttgg agcgaacgac ctacaccgaa
     6181 ctgagatacc tacagcgtga gctatgagaa agcgccacgc ttcccgaagg gagaaaggcg
     6241 gacaggtatc cggtaagcgg cagggtcgga acaggagagc gcacgaggga gcttccaggg
     6301 ggaaacgcct ggtatcttta tagtcctgtc gggtttcgcc acctctgact tgagcgtcga
     6361 tttttgtgat gctcgtcagg ggggcggagc ctatggaaaa acgccagcaa cgcggccttt
     6421 ttacggttcc tggccttttg ctggcctttt gctcacatgt tctttcctgc gttatcccct
     6481 gattctgtgg ataaccgtat taccgccttt gagtgagctg ataccgctcg ccgcagccga
     6541 acgaccgagc gcagcgagtc agtgagcgag gaagcggaag agcgcccaat acgcaaaccg
     6601 cctctccccg cgcgttggcc gattcattaa tgcagctggc acgacaggtt tcccgactgg
     6661 aaagcgggca gtgagcgcaa cgcaattaat gtgagttagc tcactcatta ggcaccccag
     6721 gctttacact ttatgcttcc ggctcgtatg ttgtgtggaa ttgtgagcgg ataacaattt
     6781 cacacaggaa acagctatga ccatgattac gccagattta attaagg
//
