[The description below was written by a language model from this plasmid's Addgene catalogue record and the feature table of its GenBank file.]
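Description:
pEMS2024 is a 6,827 bp single-stranded AAV (ssAAV) transfer plasmid built on an AAV2 backbone for mammalian expression. It carries the hs671 regulatory element driving iCre, the codon-improved form of Cre recombinase. Two AAV2 inverted terminal repeats, at about positions 1–130 and 3888–4017, bracket the expression cassette. They define the roughly 4 kb segment that is replicated and packaged into AAV capsids when helper functions are supplied in trans. Outside the ITRs, the bacterial backbone holds a ColE1/pUC-type origin, an f1 phage origin, an ampicillin resistance gene with its own promoter, and remnants of the lac promoter/operator region with M13 primer sites. The origin is annotated as high-copy, but the catalogue entry lists the plasmid as low copy and names a recombination-deficient host strain, which is consistent with the known instability of ITR-containing plasmids.

Inside the ITRs, the feature table annotates only part of the payload. A long unannotated stretch upstream presumably holds hs671, followed by a Kozak consensus, a chimeric β-globin/immunoglobulin intron that promotes splicing and expression, another unannotated stretch where the iCre coding sequence would lie, and an SV40 polyadenylation signal. Neither hs671 nor iCre is marked explicitly. A short reverse-strand 6xHis annotation near the left ITR is probably an incidental sequence match rather than a functional tag. The depositor's references tie hs671 to the VISTA collection of tissue-specific human enhancers, and the plasmid is linked to a study of MiniPromoters for cell-type-restricted expression in mouse and primate retina. The likely use is producing recombinant AAV that delivers Cre under hs671 control, for example to recombine loxP-flanked alleles or reporters and so reveal where the element is active. The record does not state the specificity of hs671.
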