Addgene plasmid #49131: pEMS2024
Purpose: AAV plasmid with hs671 promoter driving expression of iCre.
Depositing lab: Elizabeth Simpson. Depositing organization: University of British Columbia. Publication: New MiniPromoter Ple345 (NEFL) Drives Strong and Specific Expression in Retinal Ganglion Cells of Mouse and Primate Retina. Simpson E, Korecki AJ, Fornes O, McGill TJ, Cueva-Vargas JL, Agostinone J, Farkas RA, Hickmott JW, Lam SL, Mathelier A, Renner LM, Stoddard J, Zhou M, Di Polo A, Neuringer M, Wasserman WW. Hum Gene Ther. 2018 Jul 31. doi: 10.1089/hum.2018.118. PubMed 30062914.
Backbone
  Vector backbone: AAV2
  Vector type: Mammalian Expression, AAV
Growth in bacteria
  Bacterial resistance: Ampicillin, 100 μg/mL
  Growth temperature: 30°C
  Growth strain: Stbl2
  Copy number: Low Copy
Gene/Insert
  Gene/Insert name: ssAAV-hs671-iCre (alt name: iCre)
  Species: Synthetic
  Promoter: hs671
  Cloning method: Restriction Enzyme; 5′ cloning site Unknown (unknown if destroyed); 3′ cloning site Unknown (unknown if destroyed)
  Sequencing primers: 5′ pCAGGS-3; 3′ EBV-rev
Terms and licenses: Academic/Nonprofit Terms; Industry Terms: Not Available to Industry
Depositor comments: Additional references for hs671 promoter: Visel et al., 2007. VISTA Enhancer Browser--a database of tissue-specific human enhancers. Nucleic Acids Res. 2007 Jan;35(Database issue):D88-92. Epub 2006 Nov 27. PMID: 17130149 (https://www.ncbi.nlm.nih.gov/pubmed/17130149) Ariza-Cosano et al., 2012. Differences in enhancer activity in mouse and zebrafish reporter assays are often associated with changes in gene expression. BMC Genomics. 2012 Dec 19;13:713. doi: 10.1186/1471-2164-13-713. PMID: 23253453 (https://www.ncbi.nlm.nih.gov/pubmed/23253453)
How to cite: pEMS2024 was a gift from Elizabeth Simpson (Addgene plasmid # 49131 ; http://n2t.net/addgene:49131 ; RRID:Addgene_49131)
