>Addgene plasmid #49131 | pEMS2024 | addgene partial sequence | sequence record 118826 | pCAGGS-3 5'-TCCTTAAACCTGTCTTGTAA-3'
ACTTCGGCGCGCCGCCATGGCGCCGCGCTCTGCTTCTGGAAGGCTGCGCTCCGCGGCGTGGATGCTCCGG
GGAAAGTTGCGCTCCGCGGCAGGGATGCTCCTGGGAAGGTTGCGCTCCGCGGCAGGGATGCTCTGGGGAA
GGCTGGTCCTGGCCGAGGATCGGGAACGCGCCGCTCGCTCTGCTTCTCTTGTCTTCGCTTGTCTCTGGAT
GGAACCAGATTTGGTTCTGAGTAGCTGTCAGCGTCTGGTGACCTGCTCGCCGCCCTGCGCCTTTAAGGAG
TCTTCACCGGCCCCGCCCACTCTCCGCTGGGCCAATCAGCGAGCCGGAGGAGGCCTTGGGGCCAGGAATC
TTCCAGCAGTTTCGCGTCTGGTGGAGCTTCCCCGCCTCCCTTGAGTAATCGGAGTTGTGGGTTCCGCCCT
TGTCCAGAACTCTCCAGAGGTTTCTGGGGTTCACTGGAGAGTACGGATTCCTGAGGGGGAGGGTGTGGGG
AAGTGCTGGTGCTACTAGTGACACTGTTGCTATGGCGACGCATTACTAAGGCCTGTGTGGAATGGACAAG
AAAGATCACCTCTAGCTCGGTGTTGTGTACAGTTTGTTGTGATTTGTGGGGTTTCGCCAACTCGCACAGT
TCTGAATATGGGGGTTAAAGGCTAAAACTTAAGGGCTAAAACTTCTCCCCGCCAAGTTTAGGAGACCCAG
GGAGATGCCTGGGGGCGTGTCCGGTGACGTGATCCTCTCCAATCGCGTTACAATGGCAGTGCTGCCTCTG
ACCTCATGGACTAATTTAGGAACTAGAGGCTCTGTCCCAGC
