>Addgene plasmid #49131 | pEMS2024 | addgene partial sequence | sequence record 118827 | EBV-rev 5'-GTGGTTTGTCCAAACTCATC-3'
GCGGCCGCTCAGTCCCCATCCTCGAGCAGCCTCACCATGGCCCCAGTCTCAGAGTCCAGGTTTCTGATGT
AGTTCATCACTATGTTCACATTGGTCCAGCCACCAGCCTGCATGATTTCAGGGATGGACACACCAGCCCT
GGCCATGTCCCTGGCAGCACCCACTCTGGCAGAGTGGCCAGACCAGGCCAGGTATCTCTGCCCAGAGTCA
TCCTTGGCACCATAGATCAGGCGGTGGGTGGCCTCAAAGATCCCTTCCAGGGCCCGGGTGGACAGTTGGG
AGGTGGCAGAAGGGGCAGCCACACCATTCTTTCTGACCCGGCAGAACAGGTAGTTGTTGGGGTCATCAGC
CACACCAGACACAGAGATCCATCTCTCCACCAGCTTGGTAACCCCCAGGGACAGGGCCTTCTCCACACCA
GCTGTGGACACCAGGGTCTTGGTCCTGCCAATGTGGATCAGCATTCTCCCACCATCGGTGCGGGAGATGT
CCTTCACTCTGATTCTGGCAATTTCGGCAATGCGCAGCAGGGTGTTGTAGGCAATGCCCAGGAAGGCCAG
GTTCCTGATGTCCTGGCATCTGTCAGAGTTCTCCATCAGGGATCTGACTTGGTCAAAGTCAGTGCGTTCA
AAGGCCAGGGCCTGCTTGGCTCTCTCCCCAGCATCCACATTCTCCTTTCTGATTCTCCTCATCACCAGGG
ACACAGCATTGGAGTCAGAAGGGCGAGGCAGGCCAGATCTCCTGTGCAGCATGTTGAGCTGGCCCAGGTG
CTGTTGGATGGTCTTCACAGCCAGG
